>Addgene plasmid #170393 | pBEL2116 | addgene full sequence | sequence record 333948 | Addgene NGS Result
GTGTCGGGGCGCAGCCATGACCCAGTCACGTAGCGATAGCGGAGTGTATACTGGCTTAACTATGCGGCAT
CAGAGCAGATTGTACTGAGAGTGCACCATTGCGGTGTGAAATACCGCACAGATGCGTAAGGAGAAAATAC
CGCATCAGGCGCTCTTCCGCTTCCTCGCTCACTGACTCGCTGCGCTCGGTCGTTCGGCTGCGGCGAGCGG
TATCAGCTCACTCAAAGGCGGTAATACGGTTATCCACAGAATCAGGGGATAACGCAGGAAAGAACATGTG
AGCAAAAGGCCAGCAAAAGGCCAGGAACCGTAAAAAGGCCGCGTTGCTGGCGTTTTTCCATAGGCTCCGC
CCCCCTGACGAGCATCACAAAAATCGACGCTCAAGTCAGAGGTGGCGAAACCCGACAGGACTATAAAGAT
ACCAGGCGTTTCCCCCTGGAAGCTCCCTCGTGCGCTCTCCTGTTCCGACCCTGCCGCTTACCGGATACCT
GTCCGCCTTTCTCCCTTCGGGAAGCGTGGCGCTTTCTCATAGCTCACGCTGTAGGTATCTCAGTTCGGTG
TAGGTCGTTCGCTCCAAGCTGGGCTGTGTGCACGAACCCCCCGTTCAGCCCGACCGCTGCGCCTTATCCG
GTAACTATCGTCTTGAGTCCAACCCGGTAAGACACGACTTATCGCCACTGGCAGCAGCCACTGGTAACAG
GATTAGCAGAGCGAGGTATGTAGGCGGTGCTACAGAGTTCTTGAAGTGGTGGCCTAACTACGGCTACACT
AGAAGGACAGTATTTGGTATCTGCGCTCTGCTGAAGCCAGTTACCTTCGGAAAAAGAGTTGGTAGCTCTT
GATCCGGCAAACAAACCACCGCTGGTAGCGGTGGTTTTTTTGTTTGCAAGCAGCAGATTACGCGCAGAAA
AAAAGGATCTCAAGAAGATCCTTTGATCTTTTCTACGGGGTCTGACGCTCAGTGGAACGAAAACTCACGT
TAAGGGATTTTGGTCATGAGATTATCAAAAAGGATCTTCACCTAGATCCTTTTAAATTAAAAATGAAGTT
TTAAATCAATCTAAAGTATATATGAGTAAACTTGGTCTGACAGTTACCAATGCTTAATCAGTGAGGCACC
TATCTCAGCGATCTGTCTATTTCGTTCATCCATAGTTGCCTGACTCCCCGTCGTGTAGATAACTACGATA
CGGGAGGGCTTACCATCTGGCCCCAGTGCTGCAATGATACCGCGAGACCCACGCTCACCGGCTCCAGATT
TATCAGCAATAAACCAGCCAGCCGGAAGGGCCGAGCGCAGAAGTGGTCCTGCAACTTTATCCGCCTCCAT
CCAGTCTATTAATTGTTGCCGGGAAGCTAGAGTAAGTAGTTCGCCAGTTAATAGTTTGCGCAACGTTGTT
GCCATTGCTGCAGGCATCGTGGTGTCACGCTCGTCGTTTGGTATGGCTTCATTCAGCTCCGGTTCCCAAC
GATCAAGGCGAGTTACATGATCCCCCATGTTGTGCAAAAAAGCGGTTAGCTCCTTCGGTCCTCCGATCGT
TGTCAGAAGTAAGTTGGCCGCAGTGTTATCACTCATGGTTATGGCAGCACTGCATAATTCTCTTACTGTC
ATGCCATCCGTAAGATGCTTTTCTGTGACTGGTGAGTACTCAACCAAGTCATTCTGAGAATAGTGTATGC
GGCGACCGAGTTGCTCTTGCCCGGCGTCAACACGGGATAATACCGCGCCACATAGCAGAACTTTAAAAGT
GCTCATCATTGGAAAACGTTCTTCGGGGCGAAAACTCTCAAGGATCTTACCGCTGTTGAGATCCAGTTCG
ATGTAACCCACTCGTGCACCCAACTGATCTTCAGCATCTTTTACTTTCACCAGCGTTTCTGGGTGAGCAA
AAACAGGAAGGCAAAATGCCGCAAAAAAGGGAATAAGGGCGACACGGAAATGTTGAATACTCATACTCTT
CCTTTTTCAATATTATTGAAGCATTTATCAGGGTTATTGTCTCATGAGCGGATACATATTTGAATGTATT
TAGAAAAATAAACAAATAGGGGTTCCGCGCACATTTCCCCGAAAAGTGCCACCTGACGTCTAAGAAACCA
TTATTATCATGACATTAACCTATAAAAATAGGCGTATCACGAGGCCCTTTCGTCTTCAAGAATTATCCGG
ATATAGTTCCTCCTTTCAGCAAAAAACCCCTCAAGACCCGTTTAGAGGCCCCAAGGGGTTATGCTAGTTA
TTGCTCAGCGGTGGCAGCAGCCAACTCAGCTTCCTTTCGGGCTTTGTTAGCAGCCGGATCTGCTCGAGGT
GGGCATTATTTGGGAAGCGCAGTTCCCCATTCACGCCACTCTTTCGGTTCACTTTCCTGCAACAGGAAGT
GTTTGCCTTCCTGGGCTTTCGGTGCCAGTGGCGTACCCGGAGGCGTGGCGAAGGCGATGCCGCCACGGAT
AAACTGGTTAAAGGTGCCGGTTTTCACTACGCCGCCCGTCAGACCAAAGTCCAGACTGTAACCCGATGCC
AACCAGAACACGGAATTGTTACGCACCAGGTGTTGATAGCGTTTACTGATGCGCATCGCAATCATCACGC
GATCTGACAATGTCCCCAGCGTCATTCCTGTAACCGTACCGACTTCCAGACCACGGAACAGCACAGGCGT
ACCGATGCCTAACGAACCGGCTTCCGGCGCTTCAACAATAATGCTTAAGCCATCCAGGTAACGCGAATCA
GTAATGGTGGCCTCTTGTAATTCAAAGTCGCGGCGAGGATTGCCCCGGCCTGGTTCGACGTTGATATACG
GCTGGAGGATAGTATCAAGATGCTCAACGCCAGCTGCCGAAATTTGCGGTGTGACCACTGAGAAGCGCGT
ACCACCGCGAGCAAAGGTCTGGACATATTCCGGGTAAAGTACCGCCTTTGCCTGTACTTCATTGCGTGCG
GTAATCAGATCCAGCGTCTGGATTTGCCCGATATCAATACCGAGATAGCGAATTGGCATCCCGACCGCCA
GTTTTCCGGCATCGAAAGCGTGAAGCGTAATCTGCCCGCCAACCGCACGGGCCGCTGTTTCGGAAGCATA
CAGAATACGCTTATCGCCTTTACGCTGACTGGCGCTGGCACCGCTGAGGTTGTCGAAGCTAATGGCTCCC
TTTAATGCTCTGGAGAGCGGGGATGCCTGTACGGTCAGACCACTACCATTCAGCTGAACTTTCGCCCCGC
CTTCTGCCCAGAACACGCTATTGCTGGTCAGAAGGTTGCGATACTCCGGCTTAATATGCAGATCGATATC
AAACGCGTTAGCTCGCGGACGCACGGTAATCACTTCACCAACTTCAAATTTACGGTACAGCACTACCGAT
CCTGCCTGCACATCCGGCAGCGTCTCTGCACTCAAACTCACGGTTGTGGTGGGTAAATCGCTAAGGCTGT
TCTCCAGCGCTTTTTCCAAATTGGCATACAGTGGATAGCTGGCTTTCATCTCACCTTTATCGCCCGGCAG
AATACGTATCCCGCCATTGATCCATTCTGAGGCGCTGGCACCGAGAAACTCAACGCCATCCAGCCCCACC
TTCACATCGACACGGCTGTTGACGACAAATTTGCTATCGCCTTTTACCAGTTCGCGATGCTGAGGCTCGA
TGGCGACGGTAAAGGTGACGCCTTTGCTGGTGAGTTTACGATCGATAACCTGGCCTACCTGCACGCCGTG
AAGAATGAGCGGCTGACCCGCATCAATACCGTAACTTTCCGGCGCGGTCAGGGTCAGCGTCAGAACATCA
GGTTCATGCAGCAGTGCTTTTTCGCCTGGCACAACAACGAACTCTTTGCGTGGCTCGCCATCGCCGGGCA
CCAGCTCGAAGGTTTTGCCGGTCAGCAGGGCGCTGAGATTAGCATCGCTAAGGGATAATTTCGGGTTGCG
TAATTCGATGCGGGTATTTTCACGAAGCAGGGTAACGACGCTGGGATCAACGGTCATTTCCCCTGTGACT
TTACCACCAGGATTTAAATCCAGTTTAGTCAGCTGTCCGACTTCCAGCCCCTGATACATTAACGGCGTCG
AGTCGGCGGTTAATCCGGCCCCACTCGGCAGTTCCAGTTTTATTATTACGCCACGCTGGCTGTGGGCCAG
ATCTTCATACAGACCAAAGGTATCTTCCGCCTCGGCAGGTTTCGACTCTTCTGGTGAATCGAAGGCAATC
GCACCGTTAACCAGTGCCGCCAGGCTTTCCAGTTTCACCTTCGCGCCACTGATACTGACGTTGGCATCAA
CGCCGGAAACGTTCCAGAAACGGCTACCTTTTTTCACCAGATCGGTAAAACGCCGCTCGATCAGGACATC
AATCACCACGCCTTGCTTGTTGGGATTGATGGCATAGTCGTAGACTTTTCCCACCGGGATCTTGCGGAAA
TAGACCAATGAACCGCTGTTCAGCGAACCGAGATCGGGGGCTTGCAGGTGGATCATCAGATCATTACCCC
GGTCCTGATAACTGTCCCAAATCAGCCAACTGGCAATCATTAGCGCGATGAACGGCAGCAGCCAGAAAGG
TGAGATACGGCGTTTATTTTTAATCTGCGCTTCAGTCGTCGAAGCGGGCGTTTCCTGACTCATGTGCATC
CCAAAGTAAGCGGCTGTCCAGCCATTCCACAGCAAGAATAGTCAAAATTACCGCTGCGCCGAAATAAAAC
GCAGCCGGTCCCATAGTAAAAGCGAGGATCTGATCGCGATTAATCAGCGACATGGTTAAAGATATGACAA
ACAGGTCGAGCATCGACCAGCGACCAATCCAGGTCACCATCCGCAGTAACAGAATGCGTGTGCGTAAACC
TTGCTGGCATTTAAAATGAATGCTCAACAGTAAAGTGAACATGACGATCACTTTAGTAAACGGTACCAGA
ATACTGGCGATAAACACGATTCCTGCAACCGCAATGTTGCTACTTGCCAGCGACATAATTCCGGAAAGAA
TTGTATCTTCCTGCCGTCCTCCGTTCAGATAAATGATAGAAATAGGCAACAGGTTGGCAGGTAACAATAA
AACGATTGACGCTAACAGCGCCGCCCAGCATTTTTGCAGACTATGACGGCGACGCAGGCGTAGCGGGATA
TGGCAACGCGGGCAGCGACCACGCTGATCTGGATAGCCGGTAAAATGGCACCCAAGACAGACACGAAGTT
TCTCGTCCCTACGCGTAGCGGGGCGCTGCGGATAAAATCGCTCCCACAGTTCTTCGACATTAAGATGTGA
CAACGTCACCGTCGTTAAAATCACCAACGCCACAAAAGAGAACAAGCCGACACCAGCCTGGATATGGGCA
TAATCCTGTACCTTTATAGAAGCAACGCCAATGCCGACCAGGTAGATATCGAGCATTACCCACTCTTTAA
GTCGCTCAAGCATCAGCAGTACCGGACGTAAATTCATTCCCAGTCGGTTACCAAACCATAAATAAGCTAT
GGAGGTCACCAGAATGAGCGGGGCACCAATAACGCAGAAAAAGACCATCGACCCCGTTATCGCATCGCCC
TGTTTGGTCATTTGCCAGATGCCTTGCATAACGTTGGCGTCAATACGAATGCCTAACAGCCAGATATGCA
ACAGCGGTTCGCCCCAGGCAAACGGCATAAGCAACAGCATGGTGAAGGCCATTGCCGCCAGGCGCGTTAG
CGACCAGTCGCGCCCGTCACGAATTTTTGCCTGACAGCGCGGACAATAGGCACTTTGATGAGAATTTATC
TCGGGCAGGCTAAACAGCATGTCACATTGCGGGCAACGTTGGTAATCACCACGCGGCAGTTCCTCGCCGA
TTGCCCTCACTGTTATCTTTTTTGTCGGCGTAATTTGTGGTGTGTTAAGAGCCATATGTATATCTCCTTC
TTAAAGTTAAACAAAATTATTTCTAGAGGGAAACCGTTGTGGTCTCCCTATAGTGAGTCGTATTAATTTC
GCGGGATCGAGATCTCGGGCAGCGTTGGGTCCTGGCCACGGGTGCGCATGATCGTGCTCCTGTCGTTGAG
GACCCGGCTAGGCTGGCGGGGTTGCCTTACTGGTTAGCAGAATGAATCACCGATACGCGAGCGAACGTGA
AGCGACTGCTGCTGCAAAACGTCTGCGACCTGAGCAACAACATGAATGGTCTTCGGTTTCCGTGTTTCGT
AAAGTCTGGAAACGCGGAAGTCAGCGCCCTGCACCATTATGTTCCGGATCTGCATCGCAGGATGCTGCTG
GCTACCCTGTGGAACACCTACATCTGTATTAACGAAGCGCTGGCATTGACCCTGAGTGATTTTTCTCTGG
TCCCGCCGCATCCATACCGCCAGTTGTTTACCCTCACAACGTTCCAGTAACCGGGCATGTTCATCATCAG
TAACCCGTATCGTGAGCATCCTCTCTCGTTTCATCGGTATCATTACCCCCATGAACAGAAATCCCCCTTA
CACGGAGGCATCAGTGACCAAACAGGAAAAAACCGCCCTTAACATGGCCCGCTTTATCAGAAGCCAGACA
TTAACGCTTCTGGAGAAACTCAACGAGCTGGACGCGGATGAACAGGCAGACATCTGTGAATCGCTTCACG
ACCACGCTGATGAGCTTTACCGCAGCTGCCTCGCGCGTTTCGGTGATGACGGTGAAAACCTCTGACACAT
GCAGCTCCCGGAGACGGTCACAGCTTGTCTGTAAGCGGATGCCGGGAGCAGACAAGCCCGTCAGGGCGCG
TCAGCGGGTGTTGGCGG
Features (pLannotate 1.2.2; 12 found; start..end, strand, type, name):
     10..149     +  misc_feature   bom: basis of mobility region from pBR322
    335..923     -  rep_origin     ori: high-copy-number ColE1/pMB1/pBR322/pUC origin of replication
   1094..1954    -  CDS            AmpR: β-lactamase; bla; confers resistance to ampicillin, carbenicillin, and related antibiotics
   1955..2059    -  promoter       AmpR promoter: bla
   2190..2237    -  terminator     T7 terminator: transcription terminator for bacteriophage T7 RNA polymerase
   2245..2294    -  CDS            SET1 (fragment): solubility-enhancement tag derived from T7 phage gene 10B
   2319..4613    -  CDS            yebT (fragment): YEBT_ECOLI - Experimental evidence at protein level: Swiss-Prot protein existence level 1. Component of a transport pathway that contributes to membrane integrity (PubMed:27795327). May directly span the intermembrane space, facilitating the transport of substrates across the periplasm (Probable). From Escherichia coli (strain K12).
   4585..5865    -  CDS            yebS: YEBS_ECOLI - Experimental evidence at protein level: Swiss-Prot protein existence level 1. Component of a transport pathway that contributes to membrane integrity. From Escherichia coli (strain K12).
   5873..5895    -  RBS            RBS: efficient ribosome binding site from bacteriophage T7 gene 10 (Olins and Rangwala, 1989)
   5927..5945    -  promoter       T7 promoter: promoter for bacteriophage T7 RNA polymerase
   6057..6437    -  CDS            YPB1_ECOLX: Protein predicted: Swiss-Prot protein existence level 4. From Escherichia coli.
   6454..6645    +  CDS            rop: Rop protein, which maintains plasmids at low copy number; rop
