[The description below was written by a language model from this plasmid's Addgene catalogue record and pLannotate feature annotations shown in this document.]
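Description:
pBEL2116 is a bacterial expression plasmid built on the Novagen pET17b backbone and carrying the E. coli letAB operon (also known as yebST) with a mutated LetB. It is about 6.7 kb by the sequenced record and is propagated in E. coli through a ColE1/pMB1-type origin. Selection is with ampicillin via the β-lactamase gene and its native bla promoter. The feature table also picks up pBR322-derived backbone elements: the bom mobility region, a rop coding sequence, and a predicted open reading frame of unknown function. The catalogue entry lists the plasmid as high copy.

The insert sits between a T7 promoter with the phage T7 gene 10 ribosome binding site and a T7 terminator, so its transcription depends on T7 RNA polymerase. LetA (yebS) is annotated as a complete coding sequence, followed by LetB (yebT). The two reading frames overlap slightly, consistent with the native operon arrangement being retained. LetB is annotated as a fragment, in keeping with the recorded mutation, a deletion of residues 48–159 that the record describes as ΔRing 1. A short match to a T7 gene 10B-derived solubility tag lies between the insert and the terminator. This appears to be residual vector sequence, and the record does not describe any fusion tag on the proteins.

LetA and LetB are components of a transport pathway that contributes to membrane integrity, and LetB may span the periplasm. The stated purpose is genetic complementation with LetAB, testing whether LetB lacking Ring 1 can substitute for the wild-type protein. The host strain used for complementation is not stated.
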