Addgene plasmid #170393: pBEL2116
Purpose: Plasmid for genetic complementation of LetAB with ΔRing 1 LetB mutant
Depositing lab: Gira Bhabha & Damian Ekiert. Depositing organization: NYU Grossman School of Medicine. Publication: Role of Ring6 in the Function of the E. coli MCE Protein LetB. Vieni C, Coudray N, Isom GL, Bhabha G, Ekiert DC. J Mol Biol. 2022 Jan 22;434(7):167463. doi: 10.1016/j.jmb.2022.167463. PubMed 35077766.
Backbone
  Vector backbone: pET17b
  Backbone manufacturer: Novagen
  Backbone size w/o insert (bp): 3174
  Vector type: Bacterial Expression
Growth in bacteria
  Bacterial resistance: Ampicillin, 100 μg/mL
  Growth temperature: 37°C
  Growth strain: DH5alpha
  Copy number: High Copy
Gene/Insert
  Gene/Insert name: LetAB (alt name: yebST)
  Species: E. coli
  Mutation: LetA-LetB(Δ48-159)
  Entrez Gene: yebT (a.k.a. b1834, ECK1833); yebS (a.k.a. b1833, ECK1832)
  Promoter: T7
  Cloning method: Gibson Cloning
  Sequencing primers: 5′ T7; 3′ T7 Terminal
Terms and licenses: Academic/Nonprofit Terms; Industry Terms: Not Available to Industry
How to cite: pBEL2116 was a gift from Gira Bhabha & Damian Ekiert (Addgene plasmid # 170393 ; http://n2t.net/addgene:170393 ; RRID:Addgene_170393)
